Addgene plasmid #99308: STARR-seq luciferase validation vector_SCP1_IGF1R
Purpose: Luciferase validation vector with IGF1R enhancer inserted downstream of the reporter gene. The candidate's enhancer activity is reflected by luciferase activity
Depositing lab: Alexander Stark. Depositing organization: Research Institute of Molecular Pathology (IMP). Publication: Resolving systematic errors in widely used enhancer activity assays in human cells. Muerdter F, Boryn LM, Woodfin AR, Neumayr C, Rath M, Zabidi MA, Pagani M, Haberle V, Kazmar T, Catarino RR, Schernhuber K, Arnold CD, Stark A. Nat Methods. 2017 Dec 11. pii: nmeth.4534. doi: 10.1038/nmeth.4534. PubMed 29256496.
Backbone
  Vector backbone: STARR-seq luciferase validation vector_SCP1
  Backbone manufacturer: Promega
  Backbone size w/o insert (bp): 4042
  Vector type: Mammalian Expression, Luciferase ; STARR-seq Luciferase validation vector
Growth in bacteria
  Bacterial resistance: Ampicillin, 100 μg/mL
  Growth temperature: 37°C
  Growth strain: DH5alpha
  Copy number: High Copy
Gene/Insert
  Gene/Insert name: enhancer; chr15: 99439352 -99440791
  Species: H. sapiens (human)
  Insert size (bp): 1440
  Cloning method: Gibson Cloning
Terms and licenses: Academic/Nonprofit Terms; Industry Terms: Not Available to Industry
Depositor comments: This vector has the IGF1R enhancer cloned downstream of the reporter gene; Core promoter is SCP1 . Please see bioRxiv for preprint article. Posted 17 July 2017. DOI: 10.1101/164590
How to cite: STARR-seq luciferase validation vector_SCP1_IGF1R was a gift from Alexander Stark (Addgene plasmid # 99308 ; http://n2t.net/addgene:99308 ; RRID:Addgene_99308)
