[The description below was written by a language model from this plasmid's Addgene catalogue record and pLannotate feature annotations shown in this document.]
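Description:
STARR-seq luciferase validation vector_SCP1_IGF1R is a mammalian luciferase reporter plasmid, built on a Promega-derived backbone, that tests a single candidate enhancer identified by STARR-seq. It is propagated in E. coli as a high-copy plasmid through a ColE1/pUC-type origin and selected with ampicillin via the β-lactamase gene. The sequenced record is 5,488 nt, consistent with the stated backbone of about 4 kb plus a 1,440 bp insert.

The reporter is the synthetic luc2 version of firefly luciferase. According to the depositor it is driven by the SCP1 (super core promoter 1) minimal promoter, although this element is not picked up in the automated feature table. A synthetic poly(A) signal and the human α2-globin RNA polymerase II pause site lie upstream of the reporter unit in its direction of transcription. This is a standard arrangement that limits read-through from the backbone, so the luciferase signal reflects initiation at the core promoter. An SV40 polyadenylation signal, with an adjacent fragment annotated as large T antigen, is also annotated, on the opposite strand to luciferase.

The insert is a human genomic segment from chromosome 15 at the IGF1R locus, introduced by Gibson cloning downstream of the reporter gene. The annotation software labels a short stretch of this region as an IGF1R coding fragment, but the construct uses the segment as a regulatory sequence and is not intended to express the receptor. Placing the candidate downstream of luciferase mimics the enhancer position in STARR-seq screening vectors. After transfection into mammalian cells, luciferase activity therefore serves as a readout of the enhancer's ability to activate SCP1, for independent validation of STARR-seq measurements.
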