Features (pLannotate 1.2.2; 9 found; start..end, strand, type, name):
    810..878     +  CDS            large T antigen (fragment): large T antigen from SV40 (simian virus 40)
    901..1022    +  polyA_signal   SV40 poly(A) signal: SV40 polyadenylation signal
   1066..2718    -  CDS            luciferase: firefly luciferase synthetic luc2 version of the luciferase gene
   2874..2965    -  misc_feature   pause site: RNA polymerase II transcriptional pause signal from the human α2 globin gene
   2979..3027    -  polyA_signal   poly(A) signal: synthetic polyadenylation signal
   3090..3131    +  promoter       AmpR promoter (fragment): bla
   3132..3992    +  CDS            AmpR: β-lactamase confers resistance to ampicillin, carbenicillin, and related antibiotics
   4192..4780    +  rep_origin     ori: high-copy-number ColE1/pMB1/pBR322/pUC origin of replication
   5458..161     -  CDS            IGF1R (fragment) (across the origin): IGF1R_HUMAN - Experimental evidence at protein level: Swiss-Prot protein existence level 1. When present in a hybrid receptor with INSR, binds IGF1. PubMed:12138094 shows that hybrid receptors composed of IGF1R and INSR isoform Long are activated with a high affinity by IGF1, with low affinity by IGF2 and not significantly activated by insulin, and that hybrid receptors composed of IGF1R and INSR isoform Short are activated by IGF1, IGF2 and insulin. In contrast, PubMed:16831875 shows that hybrid receptors composed of IGF1R and INSR isoform Long and hybrid receptors composed of IGF1R and INSR
>Addgene plasmid #99308 | STARR-seq luciferase validation vector_SCP1_IGF1R | addgene full sequence | sequence record 190938 | Addgene NGS Result
GAATACTTACTCCCCCGTCGGATGTTAATGAGCAAATTGCCCTTGAAGATGGTGCATCCTTGGAGCATCT
GAGCAGAAGTAACAGAATCAATGGTCTTTGTTTTCTTTTCTTCCTCACAGACCTTCGGGCAAGGACCTTC
ACAAGGGATGCAGTACATGCTGTTGAAGAAGAAAAAAAAAATCAAAAACACACATAATTGAGTCTGTCTT
CTTGCATTAAAAAAACCATAAGGATATGCTTTTCATTGTTATTACAGCATGCATTAGAAAAAGCAACTGT
TTTGAAGTGTTCATGTGGTCACATGGTATCTCACCCCCAAGCCCACCCAAGATAAGCCACTCACATTGCA
AGCAAAAGGAGAAACAGCCTACAAAGGAAGAGCGTGTTGCTTGCTTCCAGACAAAATACATGCTGCATCC
TCAAGGCATTTGTGTGTCATAGGCTGTTGACTGGTGAGCCAGCTGGTTCCATGTGGGAGAGACAGTGCTG
CAGAAAGGAAGCTTGGGGGGTTCTGGAGGAAAACAGAGCTGCTTTCTGATACTGTGACCCTGGCCTGTGT
ACCTGGAGGAGTCGCTAGGAGAGAAGGCAGGGACAGCAAAGGGAGTGCAGTGTCTCTGCCTAACAGTAGT
CTAGCTCCTGCAGTCAGTGTTTTGGCAAAGCCCAGTGAGGGATACCAAAAGGCATGTGGTATAGCACAGA
TCCATTATTTTCTTGCTAAAGCACAACCGAAATTATTTCTTGACGGTGTTTTGCAGAAACTTGTAAATTG
ATCCAAATGTTGCTTTTGCTGCAGGATCCTTATCGATTTTACCACATTTGTAGAGGTTTTACTTGCTTTA
AAAAACCTCCCACACCTCCCCCTGAACCTGAAACATAAAATGAATGCAATTGTTGTTGTTAACTTGTTTA
TTGCAGCTTATAATGGTTACAAATAAAGCAATAGCATCACAAATTTCACAAATAAAGCATTTTTTTCACT
GCATTCTAGTTGTGGTTTGTCCAAACTCATCAATGTATCTTATCATGTCTGCTCGAAGCGGCCGGCCGCC
CCGACTCTAGAATTATTACACGGCGATCTTGCCGCCCTTCTTGGCCTTAATGAGAATCTCGCGGATCTTG
CGGGCGTCCAACTTGCCGGTCAGTCCTTTAGGCACCTCGTCCACGAACACAACACCACCGCGCAGCTTCT
TGGCGGTTGTAACCTGGCTGGCCACATAGTCCACGATCTCCTTCTCGGTCATGGTTTTACCGTGTTCCAG
CACGACGACTGCGGCGGGCAGCTCGCCGGCATCGTCGTCGGGCAGGCCGGCGACCCCGGCGTCGAAGATG
TTGGGGTGTTGCAGCAGGATGCTCTCCAGTTCGGCTGGGGCTACCTGGTAGCCCTTGTATTTGATCAGGC
TCTTCAGCCGGTCCACGATGAAGAAGTGCTCGTCCTCGTCCCAGTAGGCGATGTCGCCGCTGTGCAGCCA
GCCGTCCTTGTCGATGAGAGCGTTTGTAGCCTCGGGGTTGTTAACGTAGCCGCTCATGATCATGGGGCCA
CGGACGCACAGCTCGCCGCGCTGGTTCACACCCAGTGTCTTACCGGTGTCCAAGTCCACCACCTTAGCCT
CGAAGAAGGGCACCACCTTGCCTACTGCGCCAGGCTTGTCGTCCCCTTCGGGGGTGATCAGAATGGCGCT
GGTTGTTTCTGTCAGGCCGTAGCCCTGGCGGATGCCTGGTAGGTGGAAGCGTTTGGCCACGGCCTCACCT
ACCTCCTTGCTGAGCGGCGCCCCGCCGCTGGCGATCTCGTGCAAGTTGCTTAGGTCGTACTTGTCGATGA
GAGTGCTCTTAGCGAAGAAGCTAAATAGTGTGGGCACCAGCAGGGCAGATTGAATCTTATAGTCTTGCAA
GCTGCGCAAGAATAGCTCCTCCTCGAAGCGGTACATGAGCACGACCCGAAAGCCGCAGATCAAGTAGCCC
AGCGTGGTGAACATGCCGAAGCCGTGGTGAAATGGCACCACGCTGAGGATAGCGGTGTCGGGGATGATCT
GGTTGCCGAAGATGGGGTCGCGGGCATGACTGAATCGGACACAAGCGGTGCGGTGCGGTAGGGCTACGCC
CTTGGGCAATCCGGTACTGCCACTACTGTTCATGATCAGGGCGATGGTTTTGTCCCGGTCGAAGCTCTCG
GGCACGAAGTCGTACTCGTTGAAGCCGGGTGGCAAATGGGAAGTCACGAAGGTGTACATGCTTTGGAAGC
CCTGGTAGTCGGTCTTGCTATCCATGATGATGATCTTTTGTATGATCGGTAGCTTCTTTTGCACGTTGAG
GATCTTTTGCAGCCCTTTCTTGCTCACGAATACGACGGTGGGCTGGCTGATGCCCATGCTGTTCAGCAGC
TCGCGCTCGTTGTAGATGTCGTTAGCTGGGGCCACAGCCACACCGATGAACAGGGCACCCAACACGGGCA
TGAAGAACTGCAAGCTATTCTCGCTGCACACCACGATCCGATGGTTTGTATTCAGCCCATAGCGCTTCAT
AGCTTCTGCCAGCCGAACGCTCATCTCGAAGTACTCGGCGTAGGTAATGTCCACCTCGATATGTGCGTCG
GTAAAGGCGATGGTGCCGGGCACCAGGGCGTAGCGCTTCATGGCTTTGTGCAGCTGCTCGCCGGCGGTCC
CGTCTTCGAGTGGGTAGAATGGCGCTGGGCCCTTCTTAATGTTTTTGGCATCTTCCATGGTGGCTTTACC
AACAGTACCGGATTGCCAAGCTTTAGGTCGCTAGCCCGGTCCGTAGGCACGTCTGCTCGGCTCGAGTGTT
CGATCGCGACTGAGGACGAACGCGCCCCCACCCCCTTATATAAGTACCCTAGGGAGATCCGGCCAGTTAG
GCCAGAGAAATGTTCTGGCACCTGCACTTGCACTGGGGACAGCCTATTTTGCTAGTTTGTTTTGTTTCGT
TTTGTTTTGATGGAGAGCGTATGTTAGTACTATCGATTCACACAAAAAACCAACACACAGATGTAATGAA
AATAAAGATATTTTATTGCGGCCTGTCCAATACCTCCCGTACCTTAATATTACTTACTTATCCTTGAGAG
ACGTACTAGTAACCCTGATAAATGCTTCAATAATATTGAAAAAGGACGAGTATGAGCATCCAACATTTTC
GTGTCGCACTCATTCCCTTCTTTGCGGCATTTTGCTTGCCTGTTTTTGCACACCCCGAAACGCTGGTGAA
AGTAAAAGATGCTGAAGATCAACTGGGTGCAAGAGTGGGCTATATCGAACTGGATCTCAATAGCGGCAAG
ATCCTTGAGTCTTTCCGCCCCGAAGAACGATTCCCGATGATGAGCACTTTCAAAGTACTGCTATGTGGCG
CGGTGTTGTCCCGTATAGACGCCGGGCAAGAGCAGCTTGGTCGCCGTATACACTACTCACAAAACGACTT
GGTTGAGTACTCGCCGGTCACGGAAAAGCATCTTACGGATGGCATGACGGTAAGAGAATTGTGTAGTGCT
GCCATTACCATGAGCGACAACACCGCGGCCAACTTACTTCTGACAACGATCGGAGGCCCTAAGGAGCTGA
CTGCATTTCTTCATAATATGGGTGATCATGTGACCCGGCTTGACCGCTGGGAACCAGAGTTGAACGAAGC
CATACCGAACGACGAGCGTGATACCACGATGCCAGTAGCAATGGCCACAACTCTTCGGAAACTACTCACT
GGCGAACTTCTTACTCTAGCATCACGACAGCAGCTCATAGACTGGATGGAGGCGGACAAAGTAGCAGGAC
CACTTCTTCGCTCGGCCCTCCCTGCTGGCTGGTTCATTGCTGACAAATCGGGGGCCGGTGAACGCGGCTC
TCGCGGCATCATTGCTGCGCTGGGGCCTGATGGTAAGCCCTCACGAATCGTAGTGATCTACACGACGGGG
AGTCAGGCCACTATGGACGAACGAAATAGGCAGATCGCTGAGATCGGTGCCTCACTGATCAAGCACTGGT
AACCACTGCAGTGGTTTAGCATTTGCGGCCGCTGTCAGACCAAGTTTACTCATATATACTTTAGATTGAT
TTAAAACTTCATTTTTAATTTAAAAGGATCTAGGTGAAGATCCTTTTTGATAATCTCATGACCAAAATCC
CTTAACGTGAGTTTTCGTTCCACTGAGCGTCAGACCCCGTAGAAAAGATCAAAGGATCTTCTTGAGATCC
TTTTTTTCTGCGCGTAATCTGCTGCTTGCAAACAAAAAAACCACCGCTACCAGCGGTGGTTTGTTTGCCG
GATCAAGAGCTACCAACTCTTTTTCCGAAGGTAACTGGCTTCAGCAGAGCGCAGATACCAAATACTGTTC
TTCTAGTGTAGCCGTAGTTAGGCCACCACTTCAAGAACTCTGTAGCACCGCCTACATACCTCGCTCTGCT
AATCCTGTTACCAGTGGCTGCTGCCAGTGGCGATAAGTCGTGTCTTACCGGGTTGGACTCAAGACGATAG
TTACCGGATAAGGCGCAGCGGTCGGGCTGAACGGGGGGTTCGTGCACACAGCCCAGCTTGGAGCGAACGA
CCTACACCGAACTGAGATACCTACAGCGTGAGCTATGAGAAAGCGCCACGCTTCCCGAAGGGAGAAAGGC
GGACAGGTATCCGGTAAGCGGCAGGGTCGGAACAGGAGAGCGCACGAGGGAGCTTCCAGGGGGAAACGCC
TGGTATCTTTATAGTCCTGTCGGGTTTCGCCACCTCTGACTTGAGCGTCGATTTTTGTGATGCTCGTCAG
GGGGGCGGAGCCTATGGAAAAACGCCAGCAACGCGGCCTTTTTACGGTTCCTGGCCTTTTGCTGGCCTTT
TGCTCACATGTCCAAAGAAGTGAAGAGATCATAGGCTAAGTCAGTGGGAAATCCTTTGCACAAATCCAAC
TCAGAAGCAACTTACCAGGAATGCCATCTATTGCAAATAAAGGTCATTGTACAGGGGTGAGACCGAAACT
TTATGTACACAATGACACACACTTGTATCCTTTTGTCTCTCACAAGTAAATTTGGAAATCTAGCATTCTT
TTGGACTTCATAAAATTTTAACGTGATATCACTAAACTTCCCTTTGCTCAGTCTTCTCAGTAAATTCAAG
TAACCAAAACTCTTTAGACTTGAAAGATGTGTGGATTTGGCTACAGCTGGAGTCTGCTGAGTCACACGTC
TGATCCAATGGTCTCTTCTGGGGTTTGTATGTGTCAGGGCTTGCCTCTCCTATGCAAGATGTGACTAACA
AAAAGATGAGCGATGACCCTCTTTACAGGAATAAATGACGTGCCAATGGCTAAAAGACAGATTGCCTTTC
AATCTGTTCTTTATCTTTCAGGGAAACTCAAAGAAGAGACGTCATGCGTGAGGCTTACACACCATGTTGT
TTATCTAAGCCCATATTTTAGTGGTGACTCAGGGACGGGAGCATGAAAAGCATCAACAAAAGAAAACCAT
GAGATCTAGCCGTTTTTCCAGGGGGATG
